>Addgene plasmid #187435 | TEG +Q111T | addgene full sequence | sequence record 395111 | Addgene NGS Result
TTCTCTGTCACAGAATGAAAATTTTTCTGTCATCTCTTCGTTATTAATGTTTGTAATTGACTGAATATCA
ACGCTTATTTGCAGCCTGAATGGCGAATGGG
[124 nt withheld, positions 102-225]
C
[91 nt withheld, positions 227-317]
A
[49 nt withheld, positions 319-367]
CCTTTGACGTTGGAGTCCACGTTCTT
[37 nt withheld, positions 394-430]
ACCCTATCTCGGTCTATTCTTTTGATTTATAAGGGATTTTGCCGATTTCGGCCTATTGGTTAAAAAATGA
GCTGATTTAACAAAAATTTAACGCGAATTTTAACAAAATATTAACGCTTACAATTTAGGTGGCACTTTTC
GGGGAAATGTGCGCGGAACCCCTATTTGTTTATTTTTCTAAATACATTCAAATATGTATCCGCTCATGAG
ACAATAACCCTGATAAATGCTTCAATAATATTGAAAAAGGAAGAGTATGAGTATTCAACATTTCCGTGTC
GCCCTTATTCCCTTTTTTGCGGCATTTTGCCTTCCTGTTTTTGCTCACCCAGAAACGCTGGTGAAAGTAA
AAGATGCTGAAGATCAGTTGGGTGCACGAGTGGGTTACATCGAACTGGATCTCAACAGCGGTAAGATCCT
TGAGAGTTTTCGCCCCGAAGAACGTTTTCCAATGATGAGCACTTTTAAAGTTCTGCTATGTGGCGCGGTA
TTATCCCGTATTGACGCCGGGCAAGAGCAACTCGGTCGCCGCATACACTATTCTCAGAATGACTTGGTTG
AGTACTCACCAGTCACAGAAAAGCATCTTACGGATGGCATGACAGTAAGAGAATTATGCAGTGCTGCCAT
AACCATGAGTGATAACACTGCGGCCAACTTACTTCTGACAACGATCGGAGGACCGAAGGAGCTAACCGCT
TTTTTGCACAACATGGGGGATCATGTAACTCGCCTTGATCGTTGGGAACCGGAGCTGAATGAAGCCATAC
CAAACGACGAGCGTGACACCACGATGCCTGTAGCAATGGCAACAACGTTGCGCAAACTATTAACTGGCGA
ACTACTTACTCTAGCTTCCCGGCAACAATTAATAGACTGGATGGAGGCGGATAAAGTTGCAGGACCACTT
CTGCGCTCGGCCCTTCCGGCTGGCTGGTTTATTGCTGATAAATCTGGAGCCGGTGAGCGTGGGTCTCGCG
GTATCATTGCAGCACTGGGGCCAGATGGTAAGCCCTCCCGTATCGTAGTTATCTACACGACGGGGAGTCA
GGCAACTATGGATGAACGAAATAGACAGATCGCTGAGATAGGTGCCTCACTGATTAAGCATTGGTAACTG
TCAGACCAAGTTTACTCATATATACTTTAGATTGATTTAAAACTTCATTTTTAATTTAAAAGGATCTAGG
TGAAGATCCTTTTTGATAATCTCATGACCAAAATCCCTTAACGTGAGTTTTCGTTCCACTGAGCGTCAGA
CCCCGTAGAAAAGATCAAAGGATCTTCTTGAGATCCTTTTTTTCTGCGCGTAATCTGCTGCTTGCAAACA
AAAAAACCACCGCTACCAGCGGTGGTTTGTTTGCCGGATCAAGAGCTACCAACTCTTTTTCCGAAGGTAA
CTGGCTTCAGCAGAGCGCAGATACCAAATACTGTTCTTCTAGTGTAGCCGTAGTTAGGCCACCACTTCAA
GAACTCTGTAGCACCGCCTACATACCTCGCTCTGCTAATCCTGTTACCAGTGGCTGCTGCCAGTGGCGAT
AAGTCGTGTCTTACCGGGTTGGACTCAAGACGATAGTTACCGGATAAGGCGCAGCGGTCGGGCTGAACGG
GGGGTTCGTGCACACAGCCCAGCTTGGAGCGAACGACCTACACCGAACTGAGATACCTACAGCGTGAGCT
ATGAGAAAGCGCCACGCTTCCCGAAGGGAGAAAGGCGGACAGGTATCCGGTAAGCGGCAGGGTCGGAACA
GGAGAGCGCACGAGGGAGCTTCCAGGGGGAAACGCCTGGTATCTTTATAGTCCTGTCGGGTTTCGCCACC
TCTGACTTGAGCGTCGATTTTTGTGATGCTCGTCAGGGGGGCGGAGCCTATGGAAAAACGCCAGCAACGC
GGCCTTTTTACGGTTCCTGGCCTTTTGCTGGCCTTTTGCTCACATGTTCTTTCCTGCGTTATCCCCTGAT
TCTGTGGATAACCGTATTACCGCCTTTGAGTGAGCTGATACCGCTCGCCGCAGCCGAACGACCGAGCGCA
GCGAGTCAGTGAGCGAGGAAGCGGAAGAGCGCCTGATGCGGTATTTTCTCCTTACGCATCTGTGCGGTAT
TTCACACCGCATAGACCAGCCGCGTAACCTGGCAAAATCGGTTACGGTTGAGTAATAAATGGATGCCCTG
CGTAAGCGGGTGTGGGCGGACAATAAAGTCTTAAACTGAACAAAATAGATCTAAACTATGACAATAAAGT
CTTAAACTAGACAGAATAGTTGTAAACTGAAATCAGTCCAGTTATGCTGTGAAAAAGCATACTGGACTTT
TGTTATGGCTAAAGCAAACTCTTCATTTTCTGAAGTGCAAATTGCCCGTCGTATTAAAGAGGGGCGTGGC
CAAGGGCATGGTAAAGACTATATTCGCGGCGTTGTGACAATTTACCGAACAACTCCGCGGCCGGGAAGCC
GATCTCGGCTTGAACGAATTGTTAGGTGGCGGTACTTGGGTCGATATCAAAGTGCATCACTTCTTCCCGT
ATGCCCAACTTTGTATAGAGAGCCACTGCGGGATCGTCACCGTAATCTGCTTGCACGTAGATCACATAAG
CACCAAGCGCGTTGGCCTCATGCTTGAGGAGATTGATGAGCGCGGTGGCAATGCCCTGCCTCCGGTGCTC
GCCGGAGACTGCGAGATCATAGATATAGATCTCACTACGCGGCTGCTCAAACTTGGGCAGAACGTAAGCC
GCGAGAGCGCCAACAACCGCTTCTTGGTCGAAGGCAGCAAGCGCGATGAATGTCTTACTACGGAGCAAGT
TCCCGAGGTAATCGGAGTCCGGCTGATGTTGGGAGTAGGTGGCTACGTCTCCGAACTCACGACCGAAAAG
ATCAAGAGCAGCCCGCATGGATTTGACTTGGTCAGGGCCGAGCCTACATGTGCGAATGATGCCCATACTT
GAGCCACCTAACTTTGTTTTAGGGCGACTGCCCTGCTGCGTAACATCGTTGCTGCTGCGTAACATCGTTG
CTGCTCCATAACATCAAACATCGACCCACGGCGTAACGCGCTTGCTGCTTGGATGCCCGAGGCATAGACT
GTACAAAAAAACAGTCATAACAAGCCATGAAAACCGCCACTGCGCCGTTACCACCGCTGCGTTCGGTCAA
GGTTCTGGACCAGTTGCGTGAGCGCATACGCTACTTGCATTACAGTTTACGAACCGAACAGGCTTATGTC
AACTGGGTTCGTGCCTTCATCCGTTTCCACGGTGTGCGTCACCCGGCAACCTTGGGCAGCAGCGAAGTCG
AGGCATTTCTGTCCTGGCTGGCGAACGAGCGCAAGGTTTCGGTCTCCACGCATCGTCAGGCATTGGCGGC
CTTGCTGTTCTTCTACGGCAAGGTGCTGTGCACGGATCTGCCCTTGCTTCAGGAGATCGGTAGACCTCGG
CCGTCGCGGCGCTTGCCGGTGGTGCTGACCCCGGATGAAGTGGTTCGCATCCTCGGTTTTCTGGAAGGCG
AGCATCGTTTGTTCGCCCAGGACTCTAGCTATAGTTCTAGTGGTTGGCTACGTACCCGTAGTGGCTATGG
CAGGGCTTGCCGCCCCGACGTTGGCTGCGAGCCCTGGGCCTTCACCCGAACTTGGGGGTTGGGGTGGGGA
AAAGGAAGAAACGCGGGCGTATTGGTCCCAATGGGGTCTCGGTGGGGTATCGACAGAGTGCCAGCCCTGG
GACCGAACCCCGCGTTTATGAACAAACGACCCAACACCCGTGCGTTTTATTCTGTCTTTTTATTGCCGTC
ATAGCGCGGGTTCCTTCCGGTATTGTCTCCTTCCGTGTTTCAGTTAGCCTCCCCCATCTCCCGGTACCGC
ATGCTCAGCTGGTTCTAATCTCAAATTTCATATCAAAACGTCCCTGGAAACGATCTTTGTCACTGTAGTG
GATATTCTGACCATAGGCCTTGCATTCGATGCGCACCTCCACGTCAGTTGTCAGGTTGGTGAACTGCACT
GCTATAAGGGGCTGGAGGTATTTAGGCTGGAGGAGCTTGCCGTAATATGGGTAGTACTGTAGAGGGAAGC
CGCCGAATTTACCCAAGCCATAGTATTCCACTGGGCCAATTTTGTCAACATCTTCCTCTTTCTTTGCTGT
GCAGAGAATTGGAATAATATAGCTGTTATAAGTTGCCTGCAGCTCAGATGGGAGGGAATCATTTGAAGGA
GGCTTAGGGACGAAGCCCAGAATCCTGTTGAGTTTGATGATGACACATGGCTTGCCAAGTTGGTAACCAA
ATGTAGGGTCCTGTAACCCAGAGCAGTTGTCTAGCCACTCGCGGAAGAACCTGCAGGAAGTAATCTTGCC
TAGAGAGGGATCGGAATCTTTTTCTCTGGGGGCAGAAGGCTGAGTGTCACAAGTCTCAAACTCCATGTCT
TTTTCATCCTGTTGATCTTTATTGTAAGGCTTCAGGAAACTGTCAAGCATCTTTACGTATTTTTGGTATG
TGCTGGGGTCATTGGGGTTGAAGGAAATTTCCATTTTAAGTACCTGGGGGATATTTGTCAATCCTGGGGG
TGCCACTCGGTCTTGATATTTGGGCCGGAATTCGCTGACAGTGAGCAGCATGACTTGGATGGTCCCGATG
AAGATGCCAGCCAGACAGCCATAGAAGATCACGTAGAAGAGAAGGATCTTAAACCAACTGCCTCCGGTTC
TCCCGAGAAATTCCTTCTTCTCTGAGTTCCAGATAAATTTCTTCCAATTGCCATCCCCTTCCTTCGCTTT
CCCGCGAGCCATCTCGAGATCCCGGGTGATCAAGTCTTCGTCGAGTGATTGTAAATAAAATGTAATTTAC
AGTATAGTATTTTAATTAATATACAAATGATTTGATAATAATTCTTATTTAACTATAATATATTGTGTTG
GGTTGAATTAAAGGTCCGTATACTCCGGAATATTAATAGATCATGGAGATAATTAAAATGATAACCATCT
CGCAAATAAATAAGTATTTTACTGTTTTCGTAACAGTTTTGTAATAAAAAAACCTATAAATATTCCGGAT
TATTCATACCGTCCCACCATCGGGCGCGGATCCCGGTCCGAAGCGCGCGGAATTCAAAGGCCTACGTCGA
CGAGCTCACCTATAGGGCGAATTGGCGGAAGGCCGTCAAGGCCGCATGTCGACATGGGCAAAGGGACTGG
ACGTGACAAGTATGAGCCTGCAGCTACATCTGAGCATGGAGCCAAAAAGAAAAAGGGGAAGAAGGAAAAG
GATATGGATGAACTGAAAAAGGAAGTTCAACTGGATGATCACAAACTCAGCCTTGACGAACTCCATCACA
AATATGGAACAGACCTCAGCCGGGGTCTGACTCCTGCAAGGGCTGCTGAGATTTTGGCTCGTGATGGTCC
CAATGCTCTCACTCCACCTCCCACAACACCAGAGTGGGTTAAATTCTGTCGGCAGCTATTTGGTGGTTTC
TCTCTTCTCTTATGGATTGGGGCAATCCTTTGTTTGCTGGCATATGGAATTACGGCTGCAGCGGATGGGG
AACCTAACAATGATCATCTGTATCTGGGTGTTGTGCTTGCTGCTGTAGTCATCATAACTGGTTGTTTTTC
TTACTACCAAGAAGCAAAGAGTTCAAAGATCATGGAATCCTTCAAGAACATGGTGCCTCAACAAGCACTT
GTGATCCGAAATGGGGAAAAAATGAGCATCAATGCTGAAGGGGTGGTCGTTGGAGACCTGGTGGAGGTAA
AAGGAGGAGACAGAATCCCAGCTGACCTGAGGATCATTTCAGCTCATGGCTGCAAGGTGGACAATTCTTC
CCTCACGGGTGAATCAGAGCCTCAGACAAGATCTCCAGATTTCACCAATGAGAACCCTCTGGAAACGAGA
AATATTGCTTTCTTCTCTACTAACTGTGTTGAAGGAACAGCCCGTGGGATCGTCATTAACACTGGTGATC
GCACTGTAATGGGTCGCATTGCTACCCTGGCCTCGGGATTGGAAGGCGGGCAGACGCCTATTGCTGTGGA
GATTGAGCACTTTATCCACATCATTACTGGAGTTGCTGTATTCCTTGGTGTTTCCTTCTTCATCCTCTCA
CTGATCCTTGAGTACACTTGGTTGGAGGCTGTTATCTTTCTTATTGGTATCATTGTTGCCAACGTCCCAG
AAGGTCTGCTTGCTACAGTCACAGTATGCTTGACACTAACTGCCAAGCGCATGGCTCGTAAGAATTGCCT
TGTGAAGAATTTGGAAGCTGTAGAAACCCTGGGCTCCACATCTACAATTTGCTCTGACAAAACAGGGACC
TTGACTCAGAACCGCATGACAGTTGCTCACATGTGGTTTGATAACCAGATTCATGAGGCTGATACTACAG
AAAACCAGAGCGGTGCTTCCTTTGACAAGACATCTCCCACTTGGACTGCTTTAGCCAGAATTGCTGGACT
CTGTAACCGTGCTGTGTTCCAGGCTAACCAAGATAATGTTCCTATTCTGAAGAGGGCAGTGGCAGGTGAT
GCTTCTGAGTCTGCACTCCTCAAATGCATTGAACTGTGCTGCGGATCTGTCAAGGAATTAAGGGAGAAAA
ACCCGAAAGTGGTCGAGATACCATTCAACTCAACCAACAAATACCAGCTGTCCATCCACAATAATGCAAA
CTCATCAGAATCACGATACCTACTTGTGATGAAAGGAGCCCCAGAGAGAATCCTGGACCGTTGCAGTACT
ATCCTGATGCATGGAAAAGAGCAACCCTTAGATGAAGAGGCAAAAGATGCATTTCAGAATGCCTACCTAG
AATTGGGAGGCCTAGGGGAGAGAGTCTTAGGCTTTTGCCACCTGGCCCTGCCTGATGATCAGTTCCCCGA
AGGCTTCGAGTTTGACACAGATGATGTGAACTTCCCAGTAGAGAAGCTCTGTTTCGTTGGGCTGATTTCA
ATGATTGACCCTCCCCGTGCTGCTGTGCCTGATGCTGTTGGCAAATGCAGGAGTGCCGGAATAAAGGTTA
TTATGGTGACTGGAGACCATCCAATCACAGCTAAAGCTATTGCCAAGGGAGTTGGCATAATCTCTGAAGG
CAACGAGACTGTAGAAGACATCGCTCTTCGACTCAACATTCCTGTCAGCCAGGTCAATCCCAGGGATGCC
AAAGCCTGTGTTATTCATGGATCTGATTTGAAGGACATGACAAGTGAGCAGCTAGATGACATTCTGAGGC
ACCATACAGAAATAGTTTTTGCCAGGACATCTCCTCAACAGAAGCTTATAATTGTGGAAGGTTGCCAGCG
ACAGGGTGCTATTGTAGCTGTCACAGGTGATGGTGTCAATGATTCCCCTGCTTTAAAGAAAGCAGATATC
GGCGTTGCTATGGGCATTGCTGGATCTGATGTCTCCAAACAGGCAGCTGACATGATTCTGCTGGATGACA
ACTTTGCCTCTATTGTTACTGGAGTTGAAGAGGGTCGCCTGATTTTTGACAACCTGAAGAAGTCAATTGC
TTACACTTTGACTAGTAACATCCCTGAGATAACACCTTTTCTGATCTTCATAATTGCCAACATACCTCTG
CCACTGGGTACAGTCACCATCCTCTGCATTGATTTGGGCACTGATATGGTTCCTGCCATCTCTCTGGCAT
ATGAGCAAGCAGAAAGTGACATCATGAAGAGGCAGCCCAGAAATCCCAAGACTGACAAACTAGTAAATGA
AAGGTTGATCAGCATGGCTTACGGTCAAATCGGAATGATCCAAGCATTGGGAGGCTTCTTTGCATATTTC
GTAATCCTTGCAGAGAATGGCTTCTTGCCATCTTCTCTGTTAGGGATCAGAGTGGCATGGGATGACCGAT
GGATTAATGATGTAGAGGACAGTTATGGACAACAGTGGACTTATGAACAAAGAAAGATTGTGGAATTCAC
ATGTCACACGGCCTTTTTCGTTAGCATTGTGGTGGTGCAGTGGGCAGACTTGATTATCTGTAAGACCAGG
AGGAATTCTGTCTTCCAGCAAGGAATGAAGAACAAAATCTTAATATTTGGTCTCTTTGAAGAGACTGCCC
TGGCTGCCTTCCTCTCATATTGCCCTGGAATGGATGTTGCTTTGAGGATGTATCCTCTCAAGCCAACTTG
GTGGTTTTGTGCCTTCCCCTACTCTCTCCTCATTTTTGTGTATGACGAAGTGAGAAAACTCATTCTCAGA
CGCAGCCCTGGAGGCTGGGTGGAAAAGGAAACGTACTACTAAGCGGCCGCCTGGGCCTCATGGGCCTTCC
GCTCACTGCCCGCTTTCCAGTGCGGCCGCTTTCGAATCTAGAGCCTGCAGTCTCGACAAGCTTGTCGAGA
AGTACTAGAGGATCATAATCAGCCATACCACATTTGTAGAGGTTTTACTTGCTTTAAAAAACCTCCCACA
CCTCCCCCTGAACCTGAAACATAAAATGAATGCAATTGTTGTTGTTAACTTGTTTATTGCAGCTTATAAT
GGTTACAAATAAAGCAATAGCATCACAAATTTCACAAATAAAGCATTTTTTTCACTGCATTCTAGTTGTG
GTTTGTCCAAACTCATCAATGTATCTTATCATGTCTGGATCTGATCACTGCTTGAGCCTAGGAGATCCGA
ACCAGATAAGTGAAATCTAGTTCCAAACTATTTTGTCATTTTTAATTTTCGTATTAGCTTACGACGCTAC
ACCCAGTTCCCATCTATTTTGTCACTCTTCCCTAAATAATCCTTAAAAACTCCATTTCCACCCCTCCCAG
TTCCCAACTATTTTGTCCGCCCACAGCGGGGCATTTTTCTTCCTGTTATGTTTTTAATCAAACATCCTGC
CAACTCCATGTGACAAACCGTCATCTTCGGCTACTTT
Features (pLannotate 1.2.2; 18 found; start..end, strand, type, name):
     81..97      +  CDS            lacZα (fragment): LacZα fragment of β-galactosidase; lacZ fragment
    102..556     +  rep_origin     f1 ori (sequence partly withheld): f1 bacteriophage origin of replication; arrow indicates direction of (+) strand synthesis
    582..686     +  promoter       AmpR promoter: bla
    687..1547    +  CDS            AmpR: β-lactamase; bla; confers resistance to ampicillin, carbenicillin, and related antibiotics
   1718..2306    +  rep_origin     ori: high-copy-number ColE1/pMB1/pBR322/pUC origin of replication
   2492..2543    -  misc_feature   bom (fragment): basis of mobility region from pBR322
   2611..2835    -  mobile_element Tn7R: mini-Tn7 element (right end of the Tn7 transposon) Tn7
   2902..3435    -  CDS            GmR: gentamycin acetyltransferase; aacC1; confers resistance to gentamycin
   3624..3652    -  promoter       Pc promoter: intI1 (promoter lies within the coding sequence); class 1 integron promoter
   3630..3989    -  CDS            YPR2_ECOLX (fragment): Protein predicted: Swiss-Prot protein existence level 4. From Escherichia coli.
   4160..4208    -  polyA_signal   HSV TK poly(A) signal: herpes simplex virus thymidine kinase polyadenylation signal (Cole and Stacy, 1985)
   4288..5202    -  CDS            ATP1B1: AT1B1_CHICK - Experimental evidence at protein level: Swiss-Prot protein existence level 1. This is the non-catalytic component of the active enzyme, which catalyzes the hydrolysis of ATP coupled with the exchange of Na(+) and K(+) ions across the plasma membrane. The beta subunit regulates, through assembly of alpha/beta heterodimers, the number of sodium pumps transported to the plasma membrane. From Gallus gallus (Chicken).
   5237..5346    -  promoter       p10 promoter: baculovirus promoter for expression in insect cells
   5370..5461    +  promoter       polyhedrin promoter: polh from Autographa californica; promoter for the baculovirus polyhedrin gene
   5594..8659    +  CDS            ATP1A1: AT1A1_RABIT - Experimental evidence at protein level: Swiss-Prot protein existence level 1. This is the catalytic component of the active enzyme, which catalyzes the hydrolysis of ATP coupled with the exchange of sodium and potassium ions across the plasma membrane. This action creates the electrochemical gradient of sodium and potassium ions, providing the energy for active transport of various nutrients (By similarity). May contribute to blood-heart barrier properties of endocardial endothelium and may control cardiac performance via endothelial Na(+)/H(+) exchange (PubMed:11738066). From Or
   8771..8854    +  CDS            large T antigen (fragment): large T antigen from SV40 (simian virus 40)
   8877..9011    +  polyA_signal   SV40 poly(A) signal: SV40 polyadenylation signal
   9040..9205    -  mobile_element Tn7L: mini-Tn7 element (left end of the Tn7 transposon) Tn7
