[The description below was written by a language model from this plasmid's Addgene catalogue record and pLannotate feature annotations shown in this document.]
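Description:
TEG +Q111T is a baculovirus donor plasmid built on the pFastBac Dual backbone for co-expression of the two subunits of the Na,K-ATPase from the tegu lizard Tupinambis teguixin in insect cells. In bacteria it is maintained through a high-copy ColE1/pUC-type origin and selected with ampicillin (AmpR); an f1 origin is also present. The expression region, together with a gentamicin resistance gene, lies between the Tn7R and Tn7L ends of a mini-Tn7 element. This arrangement allows the whole cassette to be transposed into a baculovirus shuttle genome (bacmid) in E. coli, from which recombinant virus is produced to infect insect cells.

The payload uses the vector's two back-to-back, divergently oriented late baculovirus promoters. The polyhedrin (PH) promoter drives ATP1A1, the roughly 3.1 kb catalytic alpha subunit, terminated by an SV40 polyadenylation signal. The p10 promoter drives ATP1B1, the roughly 0.9 kb non-catalytic beta subunit that supports assembly and membrane delivery of alpha/beta heterodimers, terminated by the HSV TK polyadenylation signal. The automated annotation matched these coding regions to rabbit and chicken orthologues by similarity, but the catalogue gives the lizard as the source. The alpha subunit carries a glutamine-to-threonine substitution. The plasmid name places it at position 111 while the mutation field gives position 117, a difference the record does not explain, though it may reflect different numbering schemes. No epitope tags or reporters are annotated.

According to the associated publication title, the construct belongs to work on constraints on the evolution of toxin-resistant Na,K-ATPases, so it is suited to producing a defined mutant pump in insect cells for functional comparison.
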