Addgene plasmid #187435: TEG +Q111T
Purpose: Expresses Na,K-ATPase (ATP1A1 and ATP1B1 in pFastBac Dual vector) in insect cells
Depositing lab: Susanne Dobler. Depositing organization: Universitaet Hamburg. Publication: Constraints on the evolution of toxin-resistant Na,K-ATPases have limited dependence on sequence divergence. Mohammadi S, Herrera-Alvarez S, Yang L, Rodriguez-Ordonez MDP, Zhang K, Storz JF, Dobler S, Crawford AJ, Andolfatto P. PLoS Genet. 2022 Aug 16;18(8):e1010323. doi: 10.1371/journal.pgen.1010323. eCollection 2022 Aug. PubMed 35972957.
Backbone
  Vector backbone: pFastBac Dual
  Backbone manufacturer: Thermo Fisher (Invitrogen)
  Backbone size w/o insert (bp): 5238
  Vector type: Insect Expression
Growth in bacteria
  Bacterial resistance: Ampicillin, 100 μg/mL
  Growth temperature: 37°C
  Growth strain: DH5alpha
  Copy number: Unknown
Gene/Insert 1
  Gene/Insert name: ATP1A1
  Species: Tupinambis teguixin
  Insert size (bp): 3069
  Mutation: changed glutamine at 117 to threonine
  GenBank ID: MT928189
  Promoter: PH
  Cloning method: Gibson Cloning
  Sequencing primers: 5′ ATTCCGGATTATTCATACCGTCCCACCATCG; 3′ GTGGTATGGCTGATTATGATCCTCTAGTACTTCTC
Gene/Insert 2
  Gene/Insert name: ATP1B1
  Species: Tupinambis teguixin
  Insert size (bp): 918
  GenBank ID: ON168937
  Promoter: p10
  Cloning method: Restriction Enzyme; 5′ cloning site XhoI (unknown if destroyed); 3′ cloning site PaeI (unknown if destroyed)
  Sequencing primers: 5′ CGGGTTCCTTCCGGTATTGTCTCCTTC; 3′ ACGGACCTTTAATTCAACCCAACACAATATA
Terms and licenses: Academic/Nonprofit Terms; Industry Terms: Not Available to Industry
Depositor comments: Please visit https://doi.org/10.1101/2021.11.29.470343 for bioRxiv preprint.
How to cite: TEG +Q111T was a gift from Susanne Dobler (Addgene plasmid # 187435 ; http://n2t.net/addgene:187435 ; RRID:Addgene_187435)
