>Addgene plasmid #187435 | TEG +Q111T | depositor partial sequence | sequence record 363729 | ATP1B1 at p10 promoter
ATGGCTCGCGGGAAAGCGAAGGAAGGGGATGGCAATTGGAAGAAATTTATCTGGAACTCAGAGAAGAAGG
AATTTCTCGGGAGAACCGGAGGCAGTTGGTTTAAGATCCTTCTCTTCTACGTGATCTTCTATGGCTGTCT
GGCTGGCATCTTCATCGGGACCATCCAAGTCATGCTGCTCACTGTCAGCGAATTCCGGCCCAAATATCAA
GACCGAGTGGCACCCCCAGGATTGACAAATATCCCCCAGGTACTTAAAATGGAAATTTCCTTCAACCCCA
ATGACCCCAGCACATACCAAAAATACGTAAAGATGCTTGACAGTTTCCTGAAGCCTTACAATAAAGATCA
ACAGGATGAAAAAGACATGGAGTTTGAGACTTGTGACACTCAGCCTTCTGCCCCCAGAGAAAAAGATTCC
GATCCCTCTCTAGGCAAGATTACTTCCTGCAGGTTCTTCCGCGAGTGGCTAGACAACTGCTCTGGGTTAC
AGGACCCTACATTTGGTTACCAACTTGGCAAGCCATGTGTCATCATCAAACTCAACAGGATTCTGGGCTT
CGTCCCTAAGCCTCCTTCAAATGATTCCCTCCCATCTGAGCTGCAGGCAACTTATAACAGCTATATTATT
CCAATTCTCTGCACAGCAAAGAAAGAGGAAGATGTTGACAAAATTGGCCCAGTGGAATACTATGGCTTGG
GTAAATTCGGCGGCTTCCCTCTACAGTACTACCCATATTACGGCAAGCTCCTCCAGCCTAAATACCTCCA
GCCCCTTATAGCAGTGCAGTTCACCAACCTGACAACTGACGTGGAGGTGCGCATCGAATGCAAGGCCTAT
GGTCAGAATATCCACTACAGTGACAAAGATCGTTTCCAGGGACGTTTTGATATGAAATTTGAGATTAGAA
CCAGCTGA
