>Addgene plasmid #187435 | TEG +Q111T | depositor partial sequence | sequence record 363730 | ATP1A1 at PH promoter
ATGGGCAAAGGGACTGGACGTGACAAGTATGAGCCTGCAGCTACATCTGAGCATGGAGCCAAAAAGAAAA
AGGGGAAGAAGGAAAAGGATATGGATGAACTGAAAAAGGAAGTTCAACTGGATGATCACAAACTCAGCCT
TGACGAACTCCATCACAAATATGGAACAGACCTCAGCCGGGGTCTGACTCCTGCAAGGGCTGCTGAGATT
TTGGCTCGTGATGGTCCCAATGCTCTCACTCCACCTCCCACAACACCAGAGTGGGTTAAATTCTGTCGGC
AGCTATTTGGTGGTTTCTCTCTTCTCTTATGGATTGGGGCAATCCTTTGTTTGCTGGCATATGGAATTAC
GGCTGCAGCGGATGGGGAACCTAACAATGATCATCTGTATCTGGGTGTTGTGCTTGCTGCTGTAGTCATC
ATAACTGGTTGTTTTTCTTACTACCAAGAAGCAAAGAGTTCAAAGATCATGGAATCCTTCAAGAACATGG
TGCCTCAACAAGCACTTGTGATCCGAAATGGGGAAAAAATGAGCATCAATGCTGAAGGGGTGGTCGTTGG
AGACCTGGTGGAGGTAAAAGGAGGAGACAGAATCCCAGCTGACCTGAGGATCATTTCAGCTCATGGCTGC
AAGGTGGACAATTCTTCCCTCACGGGTGAATCAGAGCCTCAGACAAGATCTCCAGATTTCACCAATGAGA
ACCCTCTGGAAACGAGAAATATTGCTTTCTTCTCTACTAACTGTGTTGAAGGAACAGCCCGTGGGATCGT
CATTAACACTGGTGATCGCACTGTAATGGGTCGCATTGCTACCCTGGCCTCGGGATTGGAAGGCGGGCAG
ACGCCTATTGCTGTGGAGATTGAGCACTTTATCCACATCATTACTGGAGTTGCTGTATTCCTTGGTGTTT
CCTTCTTCATCCTCTCACTGATCCTTGAGTACACTTGGTTGGAGGCTGTTATCTTTCTTATTGGTATCAT
TGTTGCCAACGTCCCAGAAGGTCTGCTTGCTACAGTCACAGTATGCTTGACACTAACTGCCAAGCGCATG
GCTCGTAAGAATTGCCTTGTGAAGAATTTGGAAGCTGTAGAAACCCTGGGCTCCACATCTACAATTTGCT
CTGACAAAACAGGGACCTTGACTCAGAACCGCATGACAGTTGCTCACATGTGGTTTGATAACCAGATTCA
TGAGGCTGATACTACAGAAAACCAGAGCGGTGCTTCCTTTGACAAGACATCTCCCACTTGGACTGCTTTA
GCCAGAATTGCTGGACTCTGTAACCGTGCTGTGTTCCAGGCTAACCAAGATAATGTTCCTATTCTGAAGA
GGGCAGTGGCAGGTGATGCTTCTGAGTCTGCACTCCTCAAATGCATTGAACTGTGCTGCGGATCTGTCAA
GGAATTAAGGGAGAAAAACCCGAAAGTGGTCGAGATACCATTCAACTCAACCAACAAATACCAGCTGTCC
ATCCACAATAATGCAAACTCATCAGAATCACGATACCTACTTGTGATGAAAGGAGCCCCAGAGAGAATCC
TGGACCGTTGCAGTACTATCCTGATGCATGGAAAAGAGCAACCCTTAGATGAAGAGGCAAAAGATGCATT
TCAGAATGCCTACCTAGAATTGGGAGGCCTAGGGGAGAGAGTCTTAGGCTTTTGCCACCTGGCCCTGCCT
GATGATCAGTTCCCCGAAGGCTTCGAGTTTGACACAGATGATGTGAACTTCCCAGTAGAGAAGCTCTGTT
TCGTTGGGCTGATTTCAATGATTGACCCTCCCCGTGCTGCTGTGCCTGATGCTGTTGGCAAATGCAGGAG
TGCCGGAATAAAGGTTATTATGGTGACTGGAGACCATCCAATCACAGCTAAAGCTATTGCCAAGGGAGTT
GGCATAATCTCTGAAGGCAACGAGACTGTAGAAGACATCGCTCTTCGACTCAACATTCCTGTCAGCCAGG
TCAATCCCAGGGATGCCAAAGCCTGTGTTATTCATGGATCTGATTTGAAGGACATGACAAGTGAGCAGCT
AGATGACATTCTGAGGCACCATACAGAAATAGTTTTTGCCAGGACATCTCCTCAACAGAAGCTTATAATT
GTGGAAGGTTGCCAGCGACAGGGTGCTATTGTAGCTGTCACAGGTGATGGTGTCAATGATTCCCCTGCTT
TAAAGAAAGCAGATATCGGCGTTGCTATGGGCATTGCTGGATCTGATGTCTCCAAACAGGCAGCTGACAT
GATTCTGCTGGATGACAACTTTGCCTCTATTGTTACTGGAGTTGAAGAGGGTCGCCTGATTTTTGACAAC
CTGAAGAAGTCAATTGCTTACACTTTGACTAGTAACATCCCTGAGATAACACCTTTTCTGATCTTCATAA
TTGCCAACATACCTCTGCCACTGGGTACAGTCACCATCCTCTGCATTGATTTGGGCACTGATATGGTTCC
TGCCATCTCTCTGGCATATGAGCAAGCAGAAAGTGACATCATGAAGAGGCAGCCCAGAAATCCCAAGACT
GACAAACTAGTAAATGAAAGGTTGATCAGCATGGCTTACGGTCAAATCGGAATGATCCAAGCATTGGGAG
GCTTCTTTGCATATTTCGTAATCCTTGCAGAGAATGGCTTCTTGCCATCTTCTCTGTTAGGGATCAGAGT
GGCATGGGATGACCGATGGATTAATGATGTAGAGGACAGTTATGGACAACAGTGGACTTATGAACAAAGA
AAGATTGTGGAATTCACATGTCACACGGCCTTTTTCGTTAGCATTGTGGTGGTGCAGTGGGCAGACTTGA
TTATCTGTAAGACCAGGAGGAATTCTGTCTTCCAGCAAGGAATGAAGAACAAAATCTTAATATTTGGTCT
CTTTGAAGAGACTGCCCTGGCTGCCTTCCTCTCATATTGCCCTGGAATGGATGTTGCTTTGAGGATGTAT
CCTCTCAAGCCAACTTGGTGGTTTTGTGCCTTCCCCTACTCTCTCCTCATTTTTGTGTATGACGAAGTGA
GAAAACTCATTCTCAGACGCAGCCCTGGAGGCTGGGTGGAAAAGGAAACGTACTACTAA
